Addgene plasmid #207265: pHCMV_DENV3_PrME
Purpose: Mammalian expression of Dengue virus 3 PrME protein
Depositing lab: Feng Zhang. Depositing organization: Broad Institute. Publication: Cell type-specific delivery by modular envelope design. Strebinger D, Frangieh CJ, Friedrich MJ, Faure G, Macrae RK, Zhang F. Nat Commun. 2023 Aug 23;14(1):5141. doi: 10.1038/s41467-023-40788-8. PubMed 37612276.
Backbone
  Vector backbone: pHCMV
  Backbone manufacturer: Clontech
  Backbone size w/o insert (bp): 4764
  Vector type: Mammalian Expression
Growth in bacteria
  Bacterial resistance: Ampicillin, 100 μg/mL
  Growth temperature: 37°C
  Growth strain: NEB Stable
  Copy number: High Copy
Gene/Insert
  Gene/Insert name: DENV3_PrME
  Species: Dengue virus 3
  Insert size (bp): 2025
  Mutation: mammalian codon optimization
  Entrez Gene: POLY (a.k.a. DV3_gp1, polyprotein gene)
  Promoter: CMV promoter
  Cloning method: Restriction Enzyme; 5′ cloning site EcoRI (not destroyed); 3′ cloning site BglII (not destroyed)
Resource information
  A portion of this plasmid was derived from a plasmid made by: synthesis
Terms and licenses: Academic/Nonprofit Terms; Industry Terms: Not Available to Industry
How to cite: pHCMV_DENV3_PrME was a gift from Feng Zhang (Addgene plasmid # 207265 ; http://n2t.net/addgene:207265 ; RRID:Addgene_207265)
