[The description below was written by a language model from this plasmid's Addgene catalogue record and pLannotate feature annotations shown in this document.]
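Description:
pHCMV_DENV3_PrME is a mammalian expression plasmid built on the pHCMV backbone that drives production of the dengue virus serotype 3 prM and E (precursor membrane and envelope) glycoproteins. The roughly 2 kb insert was synthesized with mammalian codon optimization and cloned between EcoRI and BglII sites, both of which are retained. It corresponds to the structural glycoprotein portion of the viral polyprotein. The automated annotation matches this open reading frame to a dengue type 2 polyprotein entry and carries along descriptive text about NS1. That reflects the closest database hit for a conserved flavivirus polyprotein, not the actual content, which the catalogue record gives as DENV3 PrME.

Expression is controlled by the human cytomegalovirus immediate early enhancer and promoter, followed by a rabbit β-globin intron upstream of the coding sequence, which generally improves mRNA processing and expression. A rabbit β-globin polyadenylation signal lies downstream. No epitope tag, reporter or mammalian selection marker is annotated, so the plasmid is suited to transient transfection. The bacterial portion resembles a pBluescript-type backbone. It has a high-copy ColE1/pUC origin, an ampicillin resistance gene with its own promoter, an f1 origin, and remnants of the lac promoter/operator, lacI, lacZα, a T7 promoter and the multiple cloning site.

The stated purpose is simply mammalian expression of the DENV3 PrME protein. The associated publication concerns cell type-specific delivery through modular envelope design, which suggests use as an envelope glycoprotein source for pseudotyping or decorating delivery particles, although the record does not spell out that application.
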