Features (pLannotate 1.2.2; 16 found; start..end, strand, type, name):
     97..476     +  enhancer       CMV enhancer: human cytomegalovirus immediate early enhancer
    477..680     +  promoter       CMV promoter: human cytomegalovirus (CMV) immediate early promoter
    792..1364    +  intron         β-globin intron: intron from rabbit β-globin gene
   1443..3449    +  CDS            POLG_DEN2U: Experimental evidence at protein level: Swiss-Prot protein existence level 1. [Non-structural protein 1]: Disrupts the host endothelial glycocalyx layer of host pulmonary microvascular endothelial cells, inducing degradation of sialic acid and shedding of heparan sulfate proteoglycans. NS1 induces expression of sialidases, heparanase, and activates cathepsin L, which activates heparanase via enzymatic cleavage. These effects are probably linked to the endothelial hyperpermeability observed in severe dengue disease. From Dengue virus type 2 (strain Thailand/PUO-218/1980) (DENV-2).
   3559..3614    +  polyA_signal   β-globin poly(A) signal: rabbit β-globin polyadenylation signal (Gil and Proudfoot, 1987)
   3996..4012    -  protein_bind   lac operator: The lac repressor binds to the lac operator to inhibit transcription in E. coli. This inhibition can be relieved by adding lactose or isopropyl-β-D-thiogalactopyranoside (IPTG). lac repressor encoded by lacI
   4020..4050    -  promoter       lac promoter: promoter for the E. coli lac operon
   4065..4086    -  protein_bind   CAP binding site: CAP binding activates transcription in the presence of cAMP. E. coli catabolite activator protein
   4099..4191    -  CDS            lacI (fragment): lac repressor; lacI; The lac repressor binds to the lac operator to inhibit transcription in E. coli. This inhibition can be relieved by adding lactose or isopropyl-β-D-thiogalactopyranoside (IPTG).
   4374..4962    -  rep_origin     ori: high-copy-number ColE1/pMB1/pBR322/pUC origin of replication
   5133..5993    -  CDS            AmpR: β-lactamase; bla; confers resistance to ampicillin, carbenicillin, and related antibiotics
   5994..6098    -  promoter       AmpR promoter: bla
   6151..6579    -  rep_origin     f1 ori (sequence partly withheld): f1 bacteriophage origin of replication; arrow indicates direction of (+) strand synthesis
   6584..6739    -  CDS            lacZα (fragment): LacZα fragment of β-galactosidase; lacZ fragment
   6747..6765    +  promoter       T7 promoter: promoter for bacteriophage T7 RNA polymerase
   6774..14      +  misc_feature   MCS (fragment) (across the origin): pBluescript multiple cloning site
>Addgene plasmid #207265 | pHCMV_DENV3_PrME | addgene full sequence | sequence record 406229 | Addgene NGS Result
GCGGCCGCTCTAGAGAGCTTGGCCCATTGCATACGTTGTATCCATATCATAATATGTACATTTATATTGG
CTCATGTCCAACATTACCGCCATGTTGACATTGATTATTGACTAGTTATTAATAGTAATCAATTACGGGG
TCATTAGTTCATAGCCCATATATGGAGTTCCGCGTTACATAACTTACGGTAAATGGCCCGCCTGGCTGAC
CGCCCAACGACCCCCGCCCATTGACGTCAATAATGACGTATGTTCCCATAGTAACGCCAATAGGGACTTT
CCATTGACGTCAATGGGTGGAGTATTTACGGTAAACTGCCCACTTGGCAGTACATCAAGTGTATCATATG
CCAAGTACGCCCCCTATTGACGTCAATGACGGTAAATGGCCCGCCTGGCATTATGCCCAGTACATGACCT
TATGGGACTTTCCTACTTGGCAGTACATCTACGTATTAGTCATCGCTATTACCATGGTGATGCGGTTTTG
GCAGTACATCAATGGGCGTGGATAGCGGTTTGACTCACGGGGATTTCCAAGTCTCCACCCCATTGACGTC
AATGGGAGTTTGTTTTGGCACCAAAATCAACGGGACTTTCCAAAATGTCGTAACAACTCCGCCCCATTGA
CGCAAATGGGCGGTAGGCGTGTACGGTGGGAGGTCTATATAAGCAGAGCTCGTTTAGTGAACCGTCAGAT
CGCCTGGACACGCCATCCACGCTGTTTTGACCTCCATAGATGACACCGGGACCGATCCAGCCTCCGGTCG
ACCGATCCTGAGAACTTCAGGGTGAGTTTGGGGACCCTTGATTGTTCTTTCTTTTTCGCTATTGTAAAAT
TCATGTTATATGGAGGGGGCAAAGTTTTCAGGGTGTTGTTTAGAATGGGAAGATGTCCCTTGTATCACCA
TGGACCCTCATGATAATTTTGTTTCTTTCACTTTCTACTCTGTTGACAACCATTGTCTCCTCTTATTTTC
TTTTCATTTTCTGTAACTTTTTCGTTAAACTTTAGCTTGCATTTGTAACGAATTTTTAAATTCACTTTTG
TTTATTTGTCAGATTGTAAGTACTTTCTCTAATCACTTTTTTTTCAAGGCAATCAGGGTATATTATATTG
TACTTCAGCACAGTTTTAGAGAACAATTGTTATAATTAAATGATAAGGTAGAATATTTCTGCATATAAAT
TCTGGCTGGCGTGGAAATATTCTTATTGGTAGAAACAACTACACCCTGGTCATCATCCTGCCTTTCTCTT
TATGGTTACAATGATATACACTGTTTGAGATGAGGATAAAATACTCTGAGTCCAAACCGGGCCCCTCTGC
TAACCATGTTCATGCCTTCTTCTCTTTCCTACAGCTCCTGGGCAACGTGCTGGTTGTTGTGCTGTCTCAT
CATTTTGGCAAAGAATTCGCCACCATGGGAACCTCTCTGTGTCTGATGATGATTCTGCCCGCCGCTCTGG
CTTTCCATCTCACATCTAGAGATGGCGAGCCTAGGATGATTGTCGGAAAGAACGAGAGAGGCAAGTCTCT
GCTCTTTAAGACCGCCAGCGGAATCAACATGTGCACACTGATTGCTATGGATCTGGGCGAGATGTGCGAC
GATACCGTGACCTACAAGTGTCCCCACATTACCGAGGTGGAGCCCGAGGACATCGATTGCTGGTGTAATC
TGACCTCCACATGGGTCACCTACGGCACATGCAATCAAGCTGGCGAACATAGAAGGGACAAAAGATCCGT
GGCCCTCGCTCCCCATGTGGGAATGGGACTGGATACAAGAACACAGACATGGATGAGCGCTGAGGGAGCT
TGGAGACAAGTGGAGAAGGTCGAGACATGGGCCCTCAGACACCCCGGCTTCACCATTCTGGCTCTGTTTC
TGGCTCACTATATCGGCACCTCTCTGACCCAGAAGGTGGTGATCTTTATTCTGCTGATGCTGGTGACACC
CAGCATGACCATGAGGTGCGTCGGAGTCGGCAACAGAGATTTCGTCGAAGGCCTCAGCGGCGCTACATGG
GTCGACGTCGTCCTCGAGCATGGCGGCTGCGTGACAACCATGGCCAAGAACAAGCCCACACTGGACATCG
AGCTGCAAAAGACCGAGGCTACCCAACTGGCCACACTGAGAAAACTGTGTATTGAGGGCAAGATTACCAA
CATCACCACCGATAGCAGATGCCCTACCCAAGGAGAAGCCGTGCTGCCCGAGGAACAAGACCAAAACTAC
GTGTGTAAACACACCTACGTGGACAGAGGCTGGGGAAACGGATGTGGACTGTTCGGAAAAGGATCTCTGG
TGACATGCGCCAAGTTCCAATGCCTCGAGCCCATCGAAGGAAAGGTCGTGCAGTACGAGAATCTGAAGTA
CACCGTGATCATCACCGTCCACACCGGCGATCAGCACCAAGTGGGCAACGAAACACAAGGCGTCACAGCT
GAGATTACCCCCCAAGCCTCCACCACAGAAGCCATTCTGCCCGAATACGGCACACTGGGCCTCGAATGTT
CCCCTAGGACCGGACTGGACTTTAACGAGATGATCCTCCTCACCATGAAGAATAAGGCTTGGATGGTGCA
TAGACAATGGTTCTTCGATCTGCCTCTGCCTTGGGCTTCCGGAGCTACCACCGAAACCCCCACATGGAAT
AGAAAGGAGCTCCTCGTGACCTTCAAGAACGCCCACGCCAAGAAGCAAGAGGTGGTCGTGCTGGGCAGCC
AAGAGGGAGCCATGCACACCGCTCTCACCGGCGCTACCGAGATCCAGAACAGCGGAGGCACCTCCATTTT
TGCTGGCCATCTGAAGTGTAGACTGAAGATGGACAAGCTCGAGCTGAAGGGCATGTCCTACGCTATGTGC
ACCAACACCTTCGTGCTGAAGAAGGAGGTCTCCGAGACCCAGCACGGCACAATCCTCATCAAGGTGGAGT
ACAAGGGCGAAGATGCCCCTTGCAAGATCCCTTTTTCCACAGAGGATGGACAAGGCAAGGCTCACAACGG
CAGACTCATCACCGCCAATCCCGTGGTGACCAAGAAAGAGGAGCCCGTGAACATCGAGGCCGAGCCTCCC
TTTGGAGAGAGCAACATCGTCATTGGAATCGGCGATAACGCTCTCAAGATCAACTGGTACAAGAAGGGAA
GCAGCATCGGCAAGATGTTTGAGGCTACAGAGAGAGGCGCTAGAAGGATGGCCATTCTGGGAGATACCGC
TTGGGACTTTGGCTCCGTCGGCGGCGTGCTGAATAGCCTCGGCAAAATGGTGCACCAGATTTTCGGCAGC
GCCTACACCGCTCTCTTCTCCGGCGTGAGCTGGGTCATGAAGATCGGAATTGGCGTGCTGCTGACATGGA
TCGGACTGAATAGCAAGAACACCAGCATGAGCTTCAGCTGCATCGCTATCGGCATCATCACACTGTATCT
GGGCGCCGTCGTGCAAGCCTGATGTCTTCCTGGAGCTCCAGTCATTGACTATAACGTCTCAGATCTTTTT
CCCTCTGCCAAAAATTATGGGGACATCATGAAGCCCCTTGAGCATCTGACTTCTGGCTAATAAAGGAAAT
TTATTTTCATTGCAATAGTGTGTTGGAATTTTTTGTGTCTCTCACTCGGAAGGACATATGGGAGGGCAAA
TCATTTAAAACATCAGAATGAGTATTTGGTTTAGAGTTTGGCAACATATGCCCATATGCTGGCTGCCATG
AACAAAGGTTGGCTATAAAGAGGTCATCAGTATATGAAACAGCCCCCTGCTGTCCATTCCTTATTCCATA
GAAAAGCCTTGACTTGAGGTTAGATTTTTTTTATATTTTGTTTTGTGTTATTTTTTTCTTTAACATCCCT
AAAATTTTCCTTACATGTTTTACTAGCCAGATTTTTCCTCCTCTCCTGACTACTCCCAGTCATAGCTGTC
CCTCTTCTCTTATGGAGATCCCTCGACGGATCGGCCGCAATTCGTAATCATGTCATAGCTGTTTCCTGTG
TGAAATTGTTATCCGCTCACAATTCCACACAACATACGAGCCGGAAGCATAAAGTGTAAAGCCTGGGGTG
CCTAATGAGTGAGCTAACTCACATTAATTGCGTTGCGCTCACTGCCCGCTTTCCAGTCGGGAAACCTGTC
GTGCCAGCTGCATTAATGAATCGGCCAACGCGCGGGGAGAGGCGGTTTGCGTATTGGGCGCTCTTCCGCT
TCCTCGCTCACTGACTCGCTGCGCTCGGTCGTTCGGCTGCGGCGAGCGGTATCAGCTCACTCAAAGGCGG
TAATACGGTTATCCACAGAATCAGGGGATAACGCAGGAAAGAACATGTGAGCAAAAGGCCAGCAAAAGGC
CAGGAACCGTAAAAAGGCCGCGTTGCTGGCGTTTTTCCATAGGCTCCGCCCCCCTGACGAGCATCACAAA
AATCGACGCTCAAGTCAGAGGTGGCGAAACCCGACAGGACTATAAAGATACCAGGCGTTTCCCCCTGGAA
GCTCCCTCGTGCGCTCTCCTGTTCCGACCCTGCCGCTTACCGGATACCTGTCCGCCTTTCTCCCTTCGGG
AAGCGTGGCGCTTTCTCATAGCTCACGCTGTAGGTATCTCAGTTCGGTGTAGGTCGTTCGCTCCAAGCTG
GGCTGTGTGCACGAACCCCCCGTTCAGCCCGACCGCTGCGCCTTATCCGGTAACTATCGTCTTGAGTCCA
ACCCGGTAAGACACGACTTATCGCCACTGGCAGCAGCCACTGGTAACAGGATTAGCAGAGCGAGGTATGT
AGGCGGTGCTACAGAGTTCTTGAAGTGGTGGCCTAACTACGGCTACACTAGAAGAACAGTATTTGGTATC
TGCGCTCTGCTGAAGCCAGTTACCTTCGGAAAAAGAGTTGGTAGCTCTTGATCCGGCAAACAAACCACCG
CTGGTAGCGGTGGTTTTTTTGTTTGCAAGCAGCAGATTACGCGCAGAAAAAAAGGATCTCAAGAAGATCC
TTTGATCTTTTCTACGGGGTCTGACGCTCAGTGGAACGAAAACTCACGTTAAGGGATTTTGGTCATGAGA
TTATCAAAAAGGATCTTCACCTAGATCCTTTTAAATTAAAAATGAAGTTTTAAATCAATCTAAAGTATAT
ATGAGTAAACTTGGTCTGACAGTTACCAATGCTTAATCAGTGAGGCACCTATCTCAGCGATCTGTCTATT
TCGTTCATCCATAGTTGCCTGACTCCCCGTCGTGTAGATAACTACGATACGGGAGGGCTTACCATCTGGC
CCCAGTGCTGCAATGATACCGCGAGACCCACGCTCACCGGCACCAGATTTATCAGCAATAAACCAGCCAG
CCGGAAGGGCCGAGCGCAGAAGTGGTCCTGCAACTTTATCCGCCTCCATCCAGTCTATTAATTGTTGCCG
GGAAGCTAGAGTAAGTAGTTCGCCAGTTAATAGTTTGCGCAACGTTGTTGCCATTGCTACAGGCATCGTG
GTGTCACGCTCGTCGTTTGGTATGGCTTCATTCAGCTCCGGTTCCCAACGATCAAGGCGAGTTACATGAT
CCCCCATGTTGTGCAAAAAAGCGGTTAGCTCCTTCGGTCCTCCGATCGTTGTCAGAAGTAAGTTGGCCGC
AGTGTTATCACTCATGGTTATGGCAGCACTGCATAATTCTCTTACTGTCATGCCATCCGTAAGATGCTTT
TCTGTGACTGGTGAGTACTCAACCAAGTCATTCTGAGAATAGTGTATGCGGCGACCGAGTTGCTCTTGCC
CGGCGTCAATACGGGATAATACCGCGCCACATAGCAGAACTTTAAAAGTGCTCATCATTGGAAAACGTTC
TTCGGGGCGAAAACTCTCAAGGATCTTACCGCTGTTGAGATCCAGTTCGATGTAACCCACTCGTGCACCC
AACTGATCTTCAGCATCTTTTACTTTCACCAGCGTTTCTGGGTGAGCAAAAACAGGAAGGCAAAATGCCG
CAAAAAAGGGAATAAGGGCGACACGGAAATGTTGAATACTCATACTCTTCCTTTTTCAATATTATTGAAG
CATTTATCAGGGTTATTGTCTCATGAGCGGATACATATTTGAATGTATTTAGAAAAATAAACAAATAGGG
GTTCCGCGCACATTTCCCCGAAAAGTGCCACCTAAATTGTAAGCGTTAATATTTTGTTAAAATTCGCGTT
AAATTTTTGTTAAATCAGCTCATTTTTTAACCAATAGGCCGAAATCGGCAAAATCCCTTATAAATCAAAA
GAATAGACCGAGATAGGGT
[37 nt withheld, positions 6250-6286]
AAAGAACGTGGACTCCAACGTCAAAGG
[49 nt withheld, positions 6314-6362]
T
[91 nt withheld, positions 6364-6454]
G
[124 nt withheld, positions 6456-6579]
CCCATTCGCCATTCAGGCTGCGCAACTGTTGGGAAGGGCGATCGGTGCGGGCCTCTTCGCTATTACGCCA
GCTGGCGAAAGGGGGATGTGCTGCAAGGCGATTAAGTTGGGTAACGCCAGGGTTTTCCCAGTCACGACGT
TGTAAAACGACGGCCAGTGAGCGCGCGTAATACGACTCACTATAGGGCGAATTGGAGCTCCACCGCGGTG
